>Addgene plasmid #179158 | PB-3-FT-ENGRAM | addgene full sequence | sequence record 456767 | Addgene NGS Result
GTCCCATTCGCCATTCAGGCTGCGCAACTGTTGGGAAGGGCGATCGGTGCGGGCCTCTTCGCTATTACGC
CAGCTGGCGAAAGGGGGATGTGCTGCAAGGCGATTAAGTTGGGTAACGCCAGGGTTTTCCCAGTCACGAC
GTTGTAAAACGACGGCCAGTGAGCGCGCCTCGTTCATTCACGTTTTTGAACCCGTGGAGGACGGGCAGAC
TCGCGGTGCAAATGTGTTTTACAGCGTGATGGAGCAGATGAAGATGCTCGACACGCTGCAGAACACGCAG
CTAGATTAACCCTAGAAAGATAATCATATTGTGACGTACGTTAAAGATAATCATGTGTAAAATTGACGCA
TGTGTTTTATCGGTCTGTATATCGAGGTTTATTTATTAATTTGAATAGATATTAAGTTTTATTATATTTA
CACTTACATACTAATAATAAATTCAACAAACAATTTATTTATGTTTATTTATTTATTAAAAAAAACAAAA
ACTCAAAATTTCTTCTATAAAGTAACAAAACTTTTATGAGGGACAGCCCCCCCCCAAAGCCCCCAGGGAT
GTAATTACGTCCCTCCCCCGCTAGGGGGCAGCAGCGAGCCGCCCGGGGCTCCGCTCCGGTCCGGCGCTCC
CCCCGCATCCCCGAGCCGGCAGCGTGCGGGGACAGCCCGGGCACGGGGAAGGTGGCACGGGATCGCTTTC
CTCTGAACGCTTCTCGCTGCTCTTTGAGCCTGCAGACACCTGGGGGGATACGGGGAAAAGGCCTCCACGG
CCAGCTCTAGACCTGCAGGCACTAGAGGGTATATAATGGAAGCTCGACTTCCAGCTTGGCAATCCGGTAC
TGTACCGGTACTGCCGTATAGGCAGCGCCACCATGGACCACTACCTCGACATTCGCTTGCGACCGGACCC
GGAATTTCCCCCGGCGCAACTCATGAGCGTGCTCTTCGGCAAGCTCCACCAGGCCCTGGTGGCACAGGGC
GGGGACAGGATCGGCGTGAGCTTCCCCGACCTCGACGAAAGCCGCTCCCGGCTGGGCGAGCGCCTGCGCA
TTCATGCCTCGGCGGACGACCTTCGTGCCCTGCTCGCCCGGCCCTGGCTGGAAGGGTTGCGGGACCATCT
GCAATTCGGAGAACCGGCAGTCGTGCCTCACCCCACACCGTACCGTCAGGTCAGTCGGGTTCAGGCGAAA
AGCAATCCGGAACGCCTGCGGCGGCGGCTCATGCGCCGGCACGATCTGAGTGAGGAGGAGGCTCGGAAAC
GCATTCCCGATACGGTCGCGAGAGCCTTGGACCTGCCCTTCGTCACGCTACGCAGCCAGAGCACCGGACA
GCACTTCCGTCTGTTCATCCGCCACGGGCCGTTGCAGGTGACGGCAGAGGAAGGAGGATTCACCTGTTAC
GGGTTGAGCAAAGGAGGTTTCGTTCCCTGGTTCGGATCCCCCAAGAAGAAGAGGAAAGTCTGATCAGTAG
GGTTGTAAAGGTTTTTCTTTTCCTGAGAAAACAACCTTTTGTTTTCTCAGGTTTTGCTTTTTGGCCTTTC
CCTAGCTTTAAAAAAAAAAAAGCAAAACTCACCGAGGCAGTTCGTATCGGTCTGCGACACTTGAGACGAT
TAAATGGACAGCATGCGTCTCAAGTCCGTCGAGGGACCTAATAACTTCGAACTAAACTTGTTTATTGCAG
CTTATAATGGTTACAAATAAAGCAATAGCATCACAAATTTCACAAATAAAGCATTTTTTTCACTGCATTC
TAGTTGTGGTTTGTCCAAACTCATCAATGTATCTTATCATGTCTGGAATTGACTCAAATGATGTCAATTA
GTCTATCAGAAGCTCATCTGGTCTCCCTTCCGGGGGACAAGACATCCCTGTTTAATATTTAAACAGCAGT
GTTCCCAAACTGGGTTCTTATATCCCTTGCTCTGGTCAACCAGGTTGCAGGGTTTCCTGTCCTCACAGGA
ACGAAGTCCCTAAAGAAACAGTGGCAGCCAGGTTTAGCCCCGGAATTGACTGGATTCCTTTTTTAGGGCC
CATTGGTATGGCTTTTTCCCCGTATCCCCCCAGGTGTCTGCAGGCTCAAAGAGCAGCGAGAAGCGTTCAG
AGGAAAGCGATCCCGTGCCACCTTCCCCGTGCCCGGGCTGTCCCCGCACGCTGCCGGCTCGGGGATGCGG
GGGGAGCGCCGGACCGGAGCGGAGCCCCGGGCGGCTCGCTGCTGCCCCCTAGCGGGGGAGGGACGTAATT
ACATCCCTGGGGGCTTTGGGGGGGGGCTGTCCCTGATATCTATAACAAGAAAATATATATATAATAAGTT
ATCACGTAAGTAGAACATGAAATAACAATATAATTATCGTATGAGTTAAATCTTAAAAGTCACGTAAAAG
ATAATCATGCGTCATTTTGACTCACGCGGTCGTTATAGTTCAAAATCAGTGACACTTACCGCATTGACAA
GCACGCCTCACGGGAGCTCCAAGCGGCGACTGAGATGTCCTAAATGCACAGCGACGGATTCGCGCTATTT
AGAAAGAGAGAGCAATATTTCAAGAATGCATGCGTCAATTTTACGCAGACTATCTTTCTAGGGTTAATCT
AGCTGCATCAGGATCATATCGTCGGGTCTTTTTTCCGGCTCAGTCATCGCCCAAGCTGGCGCTATCTGGG
CATCGGGGAGGAAGAAGCCCGTGCCTTTTCCCGCGAGGTTGAAGCGGCATGGAAAGAGTTTGCCGAGGAT
GACTGCTGCTGCATTGACGTTGAGCGAAAACGCACGTTTACCATGATGATTCGGGAAGGTGTGGCCATGC
ACGCCTTTAACGGTGAACTGTTCGTTCAGGCCACCTGGGATACCAGTTCGTCGCGGCTTTTCCGGACACA
GTTCCGGATGGTCAGCCCGAAGCGCATCAGCAACCCGAACAATACCGGCGACAGCCGGAACTGCCGTGCC
GGTGTGCAGATTAATGACAGCGGTGCGGCGCTGGGATATTACGTCAGCGAGGACGGGTATCCTGGCTGGA
TGCCGCAGAAATGGACATGGATACCCCGTGAGTTACCCGGCGGGCGCGCTTGGCGTAATCATGGTCATAG
CTGTTTCCTGTGTGAAATTGTTATCCGCTCACAATTCCACACAACATACGAGCCGGAAGCATAAAGTGTA
AAGCCTGGGGTGCCTAATGAGTGAGCTAACTCACATTAATTGCGTTGCGCTCACTGCCCGCTTTCCAGTC
GGGAAACCTGTCGTGCCAGCTGCATTAATGAATCGGCCAACGCGCGGGGAGAGGCGGTTTGCGTATTGGG
CGCTCTTCCGCTTCCTCGCTCACTGACTCGCTGCGCTCGGTCGTTCGGCTGCGGCGAGCGGTATCAGCTC
ACTCAAAGGCGGTAATACGGTTATCCACAGAATCAGGGGATAACGCAGGAAAGAACATGTGAGCAAAAGG
CCAGCAAAAGGCCAGGAACCGTAAAAAGGCCGCGTTGCTGGCGTTTTTCCATAGGCTCCGCCCCCCTGAC
GAGCATCACAAAAATCGACGCTCAAGTCAGAGGTGGCGAAACCCGACAGGACTATAAAGATACCAGGCGT
TTCCCCCTGGAAGCTCCCTCGTGCGCTCTCCTGTTCCGACCCTGCCGCTTACCGGATACCTGTCCGCCTT
TCTCCCTTCGGGAAGCGTGGCGCTTTCTCATAGCTCACGCTGTAGGTATCTCAGTTCGGTGTAGGTCGTT
CGCTCCAAGCTGGGCTGTGTGCACGAACCCCCCGTTCAGCCCGACCGCTGCGCCTTATCCGGTAACTATC
GTCTTGAGTCCAACCCGGTAAGACACGACTTATCGCCACTGGCAGCAGCCACTGGTAACAGGATTAGCAG
AGCGAGGTATGTAGGCGGTGCTACAGAGTTCTTGAAGTGGTGGCCTAACTACGGCTACACTAGAAGAACA
GTATTTGGTATCTGCGCTCTGCTGAAGCCAGTTACCTTCGGAAAAAGAGTTGGTAGCTCTTGATCCGGCA
AACAAACCACCGCTGGTAGCGGTGGTTTTTTTGTTTGCAAGCAGCAGATTACGCGCAGAAAAAAAGGATC
TCAAGAAGATCCTTTGATCTTTTCTACGGGGTCTGACGCTCAGTGGAACGAAAACTCACGTTAAGGGATT
TTGGTCATGAGATTATCAAAAAGGATCTTCACCTAGATCCTTTTAAATTAAAAATGAAGTTTTAAATCAA
TCTAAAGTATATATGAGTAAACTTGGTCTGACAGTTACCAATGCTTAATCAGTGAGGCACCTATCTCAGC
GATCTGTCTATTTCGTTCATCCATAGTTGCCTGACTCCCCGTCGTGTAGATAACTACGATACGGGAGGGC
TTACCATCTGGCCCCAGTGCTGCAATGATACCGCGAGACCCACGCTCACCGGCTCCAGATTTATCAGCAA
TAAACCAGCCAGCCGGAAGGGCCGAGCGCAGAAGTGGTCCTGCAACTTTATCCGCCTCCATCCAGTCTAT
TAATTGTTGCCGGGAAGCTAGAGTAAGTAGTTCGCCAGTTAATAGTTTGCGCAACGTTGTTGCCATTGCT
ACAGGCATCGTGGTGTCACGCTCGTCGTTTGGTATGGCTTCATTCAGCTCCGGTTCCCAACGATCAAGGC
GAGTTACATGATCCCCCATGTTGTGCAAAAAAGCGGTTAGCTCCTTCGGTCCTCCGATCGTTGTCAGAAG
TAAGTTGGCCGCAGTGTTATCACTCATGGTTATGGCAGCACTGCATAATTCTCTTACTGTCATGCCATCC
GTAAGATGCTTTTCTGTGACTGGTGAGTACTCAACCAAGTCATTCTGAGAATAGTGTATGCGGCGACCGA
GTTGCTCTTGCCCGGCGTCAATACGGGATAATACCGCGCCACATAGCAGAACTTTAAAAGTGCTCATCAT
TGGAAAACGTTCTTCGGGGCGAAAACTCTCAAGGATCTTACCGCTGTTGAGATCCAGTTCGATGTAACCC
ACTCGTGCACCCAACTGATCTTCAGCATCTTTTACTTTCACCAGCGTTTCTGGGTGAGCAAAAACAGGAA
GGCAAAATGCCGCAAAAAAGGGAATAAGGGCGACACGGAAATGTTGAATACTCATACTCTTCCTTTTTCA
ATATTATTGAAGCATTTATCAGGGTTATTGTCTCATGAGCGGATACATATTTGAATGTATTTAGAAAAAT
AAACAAATAGGGGTTCCGCGCACATTTCCCCGAAAAGTGCCACCTAAATTGTAAGCGTTAATATTTTGTT
AAAATTCGCGTTAAATTTTTGTTAAATCAGCTCATTTTTTAACCAATAGGCCGAAATCGGCAAAATCCCT
TATAAATCAAAAGAATAGACCGAGATAGGGT
[37 nt withheld, positions 5352-5388]
AAAGAACGTGGACTCCAACGTCAAAGG
[49 nt withheld, positions 5416-5464]
T
[91 nt withheld, positions 5466-5556]
G
[122 nt withheld, positions 5558-5679]
Features (pLannotate 1.2.2; 15 found; start..end, strand, type, name):
      7..162     -  CDS            lacZα (fragment): LacZα fragment of β-galactosidase; lacZ fragment
    164..283     +  CDS            B (fragment): PORTL_LAMBD - Experimental evidence at protein level: Swiss-Prot protein existence level 1. Forms the portal vertex of the capsid (PubMed:6228056, PubMed:6232391). This portal plays critical roles in head assembly, genome packaging, neck/tail attachment, and genome ejection (Probable). The portal protein multimerizes as a single ring-shaped homododecamer arranged around a central channel (PubMed:6232391). Binds to the terminase subunits to form the packaging machine (PubMed:7799432). From Escherichia phage lambda (Bacteriophage lambda).
    793..824     +  promoter       minP: minimal TATA-box promoter with low basal activity
    873..1433    +  CDS            cas6f: CAS6_PSEAB - Also known as csy4. Experimental evidence at protein level: Swiss-Prot protein existence level 1. CRISPR (clustered regularly interspaced short palindromic repeat) is an adaptive immune system that provides protection against mobile genetic elements (viruses, transposable elements and conjugative plasmids). CRISPR clusters contain sequences complementary to antecedent mobile elements and target invading nucleic acids. CRISPR clusters are transcribed and processed into CRISPR RNA (crRNA). Processes pre-crRNA into individual crRNA units. Absolutely required for crRNA production or s
   1665..1786    +  polyA_signal   SV40 poly(A) signal: SV40 polyadenylation signal
   1804..1896    +  ncRNA          G-CSF SLDE: Accession: RF00183 - G-CSF factor stem-loop destabilising element (SLDE)
   2593..3060    +  CDS            B (fragment): PORTL_LAMBD - Experimental evidence at protein level: Swiss-Prot protein existence level 1. Forms the portal vertex of the capsid (PubMed:6228056, PubMed:6232391). This portal plays critical roles in head assembly, genome packaging, neck/tail attachment, and genome ejection (Probable). The portal protein multimerizes as a single ring-shaped homododecamer arranged around a central channel (PubMed:6232391). Binds to the terminase subunits to form the packaging machine (PubMed:7799432). From Escherichia phage lambda (Bacteriophage lambda).
   3098..3114    -  protein_bind   lac operator: The lac repressor binds to the lac operator to inhibit transcription in E. coli. This inhibition can be relieved by adding lactose or isopropyl-β-D-thiogalactopyranoside (IPTG). lac repressor encoded by lacI
   3122..3152    -  promoter       lac promoter: promoter for the E. coli lac operon
   3167..3188    -  protein_bind   CAP binding site: CAP binding activates transcription in the presence of cAMP. E. coli catabolite activator protein
   3201..3293    -  CDS            lacI (fragment): lac repressor; lacI; The lac repressor binds to the lac operator to inhibit transcription in E. coli. This inhibition can be relieved by adding lactose or isopropyl-β-D-thiogalactopyranoside (IPTG).
   3476..4064    -  rep_origin     ori: high-copy-number ColE1/pMB1/pBR322/pUC origin of replication
   4235..5095    -  CDS            AmpR: β-lactamase; bla; confers resistance to ampicillin, carbenicillin, and related antibiotics
   5096..5200    -  promoter       AmpR promoter: bla
   5253..2       -  rep_origin     f1 ori (across the origin) (sequence partly withheld): f1 bacteriophage origin of replication; arrow indicates direction of (+) strand synthesis
