[The description below was written by a language model from this plasmid's Addgene catalogue record and pLannotate feature annotations shown in this document.]
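Description:
PB-3-FT-ENGRAM is a piggyBac transposon plasmid for mammalian cells, catalogued as a CRISPR and synthetic-biology vector that carries the "3'-FT" version of the ENGRAM recorder. It is built on a backbone named piggyBac-Puro. It is propagated in E. coli under ampicillin selection (AmpR with its bla promoter) and carries a ColE1/pUC-type origin and an f1 origin. The record nevertheless lists it as low copy and grown in a recombination-deficient stable strain. Remnants of a lac cloning region (lacZα fragment, lac promoter and operator, CAP site, lacI fragment) are also present. The automated annotation of the 5.7 kb sequence does not call the piggyBac terminal repeats or a puromycin resistance cassette. The two regions flagged as lambda portal protein B fragments are database matches whose role in the construct the record does not explain. Several stretches are unannotated, so the table is only a partial description.

The annotated payload is a minimal TATA-box promoter (minP) with low basal activity driving Csy4 (Cas6f) from Pseudomonas aeruginosa, followed downstream by an SV40 polyadenylation signal and a hit to the G-CSF stem-loop destabilising element. Csy4 is an endoribonuclease that recognises and cleaves a specific RNA hairpin, and is widely used to release guide RNAs from Pol II transcripts. Placing it behind minP makes expression depend on whatever enhancer or response element is positioned upstream. That fits the associated work on recording signalling and cis-regulatory element activity into DNA. The record does not annotate any guide RNA, Csy4 hairpins or regulatory element, nor define "3'-FT", although an unannotated gap lies between the Csy4 coding sequence and the poly(A) signal. Genomic integration would require piggyBac transposase supplied separately.
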