Addgene plasmid #179158: PB-3-FT-ENGRAM
Purpose: piggyBac plasmid for 3'-FT ENGRAM recorder
Depositing lab: Jay Shendure. Depositing organization: University of Washington. Publication: Symbolic recording of signalling and cis-regulatory element activity to DNA. Chen W, Choi J, Li X, Nathans JF, Martin B, Yang W, Hamazaki N, Qiu C, Lalanne JB, Regalado S, Kim H, Agarwal V, Nichols E, Leith A, Lee C, Shendure J. Nature. 2024 Aug;632(8027):1073-1081. doi: 10.1038/s41586-024-07706-4. Epub 2024 Jul 17. PubMed 39020177.
Backbone
  Vector backbone: piggyBac-Puro
  Vector type: Mammalian Expression, CRISPR, Synthetic Biology
Growth in bacteria
  Bacterial resistance: Ampicillin, 100 μg/mL
  Growth temperature: 30°C
  Growth strain: NEB Stable
  Copy number: Low Copy
Gene/Insert
  Gene/Insert name: Csy4
  Species: Pseudomonas aeruginosa
  Promoter: minP
  Cloning method: Gibson Cloning
  Sequencing primers: 5′ GGGGATACGGGGAAAAGGCCTCCACGGCCA; 3′ AACTAAACTTGTTTATTGCAGCTTATAATGGTTACAAATA
Terms and licenses: Academic/Nonprofit Terms; Industry Terms: Not Available to Industry
How to cite: PB-3-FT-ENGRAM was a gift from Jay Shendure (Addgene plasmid # 179158 ; http://n2t.net/addgene:179158 ; RRID:Addgene_179158)
